>Addgene plasmid #216628 | pNTI819 | addgene full sequence | sequence record 429973 | Addgene NGS Result
CCGCGTTGCTGGCGTTTTTCCATAGGCTCCGCCCCCCTGACGAGCATCACAAAAATCGACGCTCAAGTCA
GAGGTGGCGAAACCCGACAGGACTATAAAGATACCAGGCGTTTCCCCCTGGAAGCTCCCTCGTGCGCTCT
CCTGTTCCGACCCTGCCGCTTACCGGATACCTGTCCGCCTTTCTCCCTTCGGGAAGCGTGGCGCTTTCTC
ATAGCTCACGCTGTAGGTATCTCAGTTCGGTGTAGGTCGTTCGCTCCAAGCTGGGCTGTGTGCACGAACC
CCCCGTTCAGCCCGACCGCTGCGCCTTATCCGGTAACTATCGTCTTGAGTCCAACCCGGTAAGACACGAC
TTATCGCCACTGGCAGCAGCCACTGGTAACAGGATTAGCAGAGCGAGGTATGTAGGCGGTGCTACAGAGT
TCTTGAAGTGGTGGCCTAACTACGGCTACACTAGAAGAACAGTATTTGGTATCTGCGCTCTGCTGAAGCC
AGTTACCTTCGGAAAAAGAGTTGGTAGCTCTTGATCCGGCAAACAAACCACCGCTGGTAGCGGTGGTTTT
TTTGTTTGCAAGCAGCAGATTACGCGCAGAAAAAAAGGATCTCAAGAAGATCCTTTGATCTTTTCTACGG
GGTCTGACGCTCAGTGGAACGAAAACTCACGTTAAGGGATTTTGGTCATGAGATTATCAAAAAGGATCTT
CACCTAGATCCTTTTAAATTAAAAATGAAGTTTTAAATCAATCTAAAGTATATATGAGTAAACTTGGTCT
GACAGTTACCAATGCTTAATCAGTGAGGCACCTATCTCAGCGATCTGTCTATTTCGTTCATCCATAGTTG
CCTGACTCCCCGTCGTGTAGATAACTACGATACGGGAGGGCTTACCATCTGGCCCCAGTGCTGCAATGAT
ACCGCGAGACCCACGCTCACCGGCTCCAGATTTATCAGCAATAAACCAGCCAGCCGGAAGGGCCGAGCGC
AGAAGTGGTCCTGCAACTTTATCCGCCTCCATCCAGTCTATTAATTGTTGCCGGGAAGCTAGAGTAAGTA
GTTCGCCAGTTAATAGTTTGCGCAACGTTGTTGCCATTGCTACAGGCATCGTGGTGTCACGCTCGTCGTT
TGGTATGGCTTCATTCAGCTCCGGTTCCCAACGATCAAGGCGAGTTACATGATCCCCCATGTTGTGCAAA
AAAGCGGTTAGCTCCTTCGGTCCTCCGATCGTTGTCAGAAGTAAGTTGGCCGCAGTGTTATCACTCATGG
TTATGGCAGCACTGCATAATTCTCTTACTGTCATGCCATCCGTAAGATGCTTTTCTGTGACTGGTGAGTA
CTCAACCAAGTCATTCTGAGAATAGTGTATGCGGCGACCGAGTTGCTCTTGCCCGGCGTCAATACGGGAT
AATACCGCGCCACATAGCAGAACTTTAAAAGTGCTCATCATTGGAAAACGTTCTTCGGGGCGAAAACTCT
CAAGGATCTTACCGCTGTTGAGATCCAGTTCGATGTAACCCACTCGTGCACCCAACTGATCTTCAGCATC
TTTTACTTTCACCAGCGTTTCTGGGTGAGCAAAAACAGGAAGGCAAAATGCCGCAAAAAAGGGAATAAGG
GCGACACGGAAATGTTGAATACTCATACTCTTCCTTTTTCAATATTATTGAAGCATTTATCAGGGTTATT
GTCTCATGAGCGGATACATATTTGAATGTATTTAGAAAAATAAACAAATAGGGGTTCCGCGCACATTTCC
CCGAAAAGTGCCACCTGACGTCGACGGATCGGGAGATCTCCCGATCCCCTATGGTGCACTCTCAGTACAA
TCTGCTCTGATGCCGCATAGTTAAGCCAGTATCTGCTCCCTGCTTGTGTGTTGGAGGTCGCTGAGTAGTG
CGCGAGCAAAATTTAAGCTACAACAAGGCAAGGCTTGACCGACAATTGCATGAAGAATCTGCTTAGGGTT
AGGCGTTTTGCGCTGCTTCGCGATGTACGGGCCAGATATACGCGTTGACATTGATTATTGACTAGTTATT
AATAGTAATCAATTACGGGGTCATTAGTTCATAGCCCATATATGGAGTTCCGCGTTACATAACTTACGGT
AAATGGCCCGCCTGGCTGACCGCCCAACGACCCCCGCCCATTGACGTCAATAATGACGTATGTTCCCATA
GTAACGCCAATAGGGACTTTCCATTGACGTCAATGGGTGGAGTATTTACGGTAAACTGCCCACTTGGCAG
TACATCAAGTGTATCATATGCCAAGTACGCCCCCTATTGACGTCAATGACGGTAAATGGCCCGCCTGGCA
TTATGCCCAGTACATGACCTTATGGGACTTTCCTACTTGGCAGTACATCTACGTATTAGTCATCGCTATT
ACCATGGTGATGCGGTTTTGGCAGTACATCAATGGGCGTGGATAGCGGTTTGACTCACGGGGATTTCCAA
GTCTCCACCCCATTGACGTCAATGGGAGTTTGTTTTGGCACCAAAATCAACGGGACTTTCCAAAATGTCG
TAACAACTCCGCCCCATTGACGCAAATGGGCGGTAGGCGTGTACGGTGGGAGGTCTATATAAGCAGCGCG
TTTTGCCTGTACTGGGTCTCTCTGGTTAGACCAGATCTGAGCCTGGGAGCTCTCTGGCTAACTAGGGAAC
CCACTGCTTAAGCCTCAATAAAGCTTGCCTTGAGTGCTTCAAGTAGTGTGTGCCCGTCTGTTGTGTGACT
CTGGTAACTAGAGATCCCTCAGACCCTTTTAGTCAGTGTGGAAAATCTCTAGCAGTGGCGCCCGAACAGG
GACTTGAAAGCGAAAGGGAAACCAGAGGAGCTCTCTCGACGCAGGACTCGGCTTGCTGAAGCGCGCACGG
CAAGAGGCGAGGGGCGGCGACTGGTGAGTACGCCAAAAATTTTGACTAGCGGAGGCTAGAAGGAGAGAGA
TGGGTGCGAGAGCGTCAGTATTAAGCGGGGGAGAATTAGATCGCGATGGGAAAAAATTCGGTTAAGGCCA
GGGGGAAAGAAAAAATATAAATTAAAACATATAGTATGGGCAAGCAGGGAGCTAGAACGATTCGCAGTTA
ATCCTGGCCTGTTAGAAACATCAGAAGGCTGTAGACAAATACTGGGACAGCTACAACCATCCCTTCAGAC
AGGATCAGAAGAACTTAGATCATTATATAATACAGTAGCAACCCTCTATTGTGTGCATCAAAGGATAGAG
ATAAAAGACACCAAGGAAGCTTTAGACAAGATAGAGGAAGAGCAAAACAAAAGTAAGACCACCGCACAGC
AAGCGGCCGCTGATCTTCAGACCTGGAGGAGGAGATATGAGGGACAATTGGAGAAGTGAATTATATAAAT
ATAAAGTAGTAAAAATTGAACCATTAGGAGTAGCACCCACCAAGGCAAAGAGAAGAGTGGTGCAGAGAGA
AAAAAGAGCAGTGGGAATAGGAGCTTTGTTCCTTGGGTTCTTGGGAGCAGCAGGAAGCACTATGGGCGCA
GCGTCAATGACGCTGACGGTACAGGCCAGACAATTATTGTCTGGTATAGTGCAGCAGCAGAACAATTTGC
TGAGGGCTATTGAGGCGCAACAGCATCTGTTGCAACTCACAGTCTGGGGCATCAAGCAGCTCCAGGCAAG
AATCCTGGCTGTGGAAAGATACCTAAAGGATCAACAGCTCCTGGGGATTTGGGGTTGCTCTGGAAAACTC
ATTTGCACCACTGCTGTGCCTTGGAATGCTAGTTGGAGTAATAAATCTCTGGAACAGATTTGGAATCACA
CGACCTGGATGGAGTGGGACAGAGAAATTAACAATTACACAAGCTTAATACACTCCTTAATTGAAGAATC
GCAAAACCAGCAAGAAAAGAATGAACAAGAATTATTGGAATTAGATAAATGGGCAAGTTTGTGGAATTGG
TTTAACATAACAAATTGGCTGTGGTATATAAAATTATTCATAATGATAGTAGGAGGCTTGGTAGGTTTAA
GAATAGTTTTTGCTGTACTTTCTATAGTGAATAGAGTTAGGCAGGGATATTCACCATTATCGTTTCAGAC
CCACCTCCCAACCCCGAGGGGACCCGACAGGCCCGAAGGAATAGAAGAAGAAGGTGGAGAGAGAGACAGA
GACAGATCCATTCGATTAGTGAACGGATCGGCACTGCGTGCGCCAATTCTGCAGACAAATGGCAGTATTC
ATCCACAATTTTAAAAGAAAAGGGGGGATTGGGGGGTACAGTGCAGGGGAAAGAATAGTAGACATAATAG
CAACAGACATACAAACTAAAGAATTACAAAAACAAATTACAAAAATTCAAAATTTTCGGGTTTATTACAG
GGACAGCAGAGATCCAGTTTGGTTAATTAACCCGTGTCGGCTCCAGATCTGGCCTCCGCGCCGGGTTTTG
GCGCCTCCCGCGGGCGCCCCCCTCCTCACGGCGAGCGCTGCCACGTCAGACGAAGGGCGCAGCGAGCGTC
CTGATCCTTCCGCCCGGACGCTCAGGACAGCGGCCCGCTGCTCATAAGACTCGGCCTTAGAACCCCAGTA
TCAGCAGAAGGACATTTTAGGACGGGACTTGGGTGACTCTAGGGCACTGGTTTTCTTTCCAGAGAGCGGA
ACAGGCGAGGAAAAGTAGTCCCTTCTCGGCGATTCTGCGGAGGGATCTCCGTGGGGCGGTGAACGCCGAT
GATTATATAAGGACGCGCCGGGTGTGGCACAGCTAGTTCCGTCGCAGCCGGGATTTGGGTCGCGGTTCTT
GTTTGTGGATCGCTGTGATCGTCACTTGGTGAGTAGCGGGCTGCTGGGCTGGCCGGGGCTTTCGTGGCCG
CCGGGCCGCTCGGTGGGACGGAAGCGTGTGGAGAGACCGCCAAGGGCTGTAGTCTGGGTCCGCGAGCAAG
GTTGCCCTGAACTGGGGGTTGGGGGGAGCGCAGCAAAATGGCGGCTGTTCCCGAGTCTTGAATGGAAGAC
GCTTGTGAGGCGGGCTGTGAGGTCGTTGAAACAAGGTGGGGGGCATGGTGGGCGGCAAGAACCCAAGGTC
TTGAGGCCTTCGCTAATGCGGGAAAGCTCTTATTCGGGTGAGATGGGCTGGGGCACCATCTGGGGACCCT
GACGTGAAGTTTGTCACTGACTGGAGAACTCGGTTTGTCGTCTGTTGCGGGGGCGGCAGTTATGGCGGTG
CCGTTGGGCAGTGCACCCGTACCTTTGGGAGCGCGCGCCCTCGTCGTGTCGTGACGTCACCCGTTCTGTT
GGCTTATAATGCAGGGTGGGGCCACCTGCCGGTAGGTGTGCGGTAGGCTTTTCTCCGTCGCAGGACGCAG
GGTTCGGGCCTAGGGTAGGCTCTCCTGAATCGACAGGCGCCGGACCTCTGGTGAGGGGAGGGATAAGTGA
GGCGTCAGTTTCTTTGGTCGGTTTTATGTACCTATCTTCTTAAGTAGCTGAAGCTCCGGTTTTGAACTAT
GCGCTCGGGGTTGGCGAGTGTGTTTTGTGAAGTTTTTTAGGCACCTTTTGAAATGTAATCATTTGGGTCA
ATATGTAATTTTCAGTGTTAGACTAGTAAATTGTCCGCTAAATTCTGGCCGTTTTTGGCTTTTTTGTTAG
ACGAAGCTTGGGCTGCAGGTCGACTCTAGAGCCACCATGAACGACATCTTCGAGGCTCAGCGTATCGAAT
GGCACTCATCACGTCGTAAGTGGAATAAGACAGGTCACGCAGTCAGAGCTATAGGTCGGCTGAGCTCAGA
TCTGTACGACGATGACGATAAGCTCGAGGGGAGCGTGGCAGTCCTGCCTGTGGTCGACTCCACCAATCAG
TACCTGCTGGATCGAATCGGCGAGCTGAAGAGTGGGGATGCTTGCATTGCAGAATATCAGCAGGCAGGGA
GAGGAAGCAGAGGGAGGAAATGGTTCTCTCCTTTTGGAGCTAACCTGTACCTGAGTATGTTTTGGCGCCT
GAAGCGGGGACCAGCAGCAATCGGCCTGGGCCCGGTCATCGGAATTGTCATGGCAGAAGCGCTGCGAAAG
CTGGGAGCAGACAAGGTGCGAGTCAAATGGCCCAATGACCTGTATCTGCAGGATAGAAAGCTGGCAGGCA
TCCTGGTGGAGCTGGCCGGAATAACAGGCGATGCTGCACAGATCGTCATTGGCGCCGGGATTAACGTGGC
TATGAGGCGCGTGGAGGAAAGCGTGGTCAATCAGGGCTGGATCACACTGCAGGAAGCAGGGATTAACCTG
GACAGGAATACTCTGGCCGCTACGCTGATCCGAGAGCTGCGGGCAGCCCTGGAACTGTTCGAGCAGGAAG
GCCTGGCTCCATATCTGCCACGGTGGGAGAAGCTGGATAACTTCATCAATAGACCCGTGAAGCTGATCAT
TGGGGACAAAGAGATTTTCGGGATTAGCCGGGGGATTGATAAACAGGGAGCCCTGCTGCTGGAACAGGAC
GGAGTTATCAAACCCTGGATGGGCGGAGAAATCAGTCTGCGGTCTGCCGAAAAGCTGCAGGGCGGTACCG
GAGGGAGCAAAGACAATACTGTGCCTCTGAAGCTGATCGCTCTCCTGGCTAATGGCGAGTTCCATAGTGG
CGAACAGCTGGGAGAAACCCTGGGCATGTCCAGGGCCGCTATCAACAAGCACATTCAGACTCTGCGCGAC
TGGGGCGTGGACGTGTTCACCGTGCCCGGAAAGGGCTACTCTCTGCCCGAGCCTATCCCGCTGCTGAACG
CTAAACAGATTCTGGGACAGCTGGACGGCCTGCCGGACCAACTGACTGAAGAGCAGATCGCAGAATTTAA
AGAGGCTTTCTCCCTATTTGACAAGGACGGGGATGGGACAATAACAACCAAGGAGCTGGGGACGGTGATG
CGGTCTCTGGGGCAGAACCCCACAGAAGCAGAGCTGCAGGACATGATCAATGAAGTAGATGCCGACGGTG
ACGGCACAATCGACTTCCCTGAGTTCCTGACAATGATGGCAAGAAAAATGAAATACAGGGACACGGAAGA
AGAAATTAGAGAAGCGTTCGGTGTGTTTGATAAGGATGGCAATGGCTACATCAGTGCAGCAGAGCTTCGC
CACGTGATGACAAACCTTGGAGAGAAGTTAACAGATGAAGAGGTTGATGAAATGATCAGGGAAGCAGACA
TCGATGGGGATGGTCAGGTAAACTACGAAGAGTTTGTACAAATGATGACAGCGAAGGGCAAGCCCATCCC
CAACCCCCTGCTGGGCCTGGACAGCACCTGAGGATCCACCGGTGCTAGCAGTTAACGAATTCGATATCAA
GCTTATCGATAATCAACCTCTGGATTACAAAATTTGTGAAAGATTGACTGGTATTCTTAACTATGTTGCT
CCTTTTACGCTATGTGGATACGCTGCTTTAATGCCTTTGTATCATGCTATTGCTTCCCGTATGGCTTTCA
TTTTCTCCTCCTTGTATAAATCCTGGTTGCTGTCTCTTTATGAGGAGTTGTGGCCCGTTGTCAGGCAACG
TGGCGTGGTGTGCACTGTGTTTGCTGACGCAACCCCCACTGGTTGGGGCATTGCCACCACCTGTCAGCTC
CTTTCCGGGACTTTCGCTTTCCCCCTCCCTATTGCCACGGCGGAACTCATCGCCGCCTGCCTTGCCCGCT
GCTGGACAGGGGCTCGGCTGTTGGGCACTGACAATTCCGTGGTGTTGTCGGGGAAATCATCGTCCTTTCC
TTGGCTGCTCGCCTGTGTTGCCACCTGGATTCTGCGCGGGACGTCCTTCTGCTACGTCCCTTCGGCCCTC
AATCCAGCGGACCTTCCTTCCCGCGGCCTGCTGCCGGCTCTGCGGCCTCTTCCGCGTCTTCGCCTTCGCC
CTCAGACGAGTCGGATCTCCCTTTGGGCCGCCTCCCCGCATCGATACCGTCGACCTCGAGACCTAGAAAA
ACATGGAGCAATCACAAGTAGCAATACAGCAGCTACCAATGCTGATTGTGCCTGGCTAGAAGCACAAGAG
GAGGAGGAGGTGGGTTTTCCAGTCACACCTCAGGTACCTTTAAGACCAATGACTTACAAGGCAGCTGTAG
ATCTTAGCCACTTTTTAAAAGAAAAGGGGGGACTGGAAGGGCTAATTCACTCCCAACGAAGACAAGATAT
CCTTGATCTGTGGATCTACCACACACAAGGCTACTTCCCTGATTGGCAGAACTACACACCAGGGCCAGGG
ATCAGATATCCACTGACCTTTGGATGGTGCTACAAGCTAGTACCAGTTGAGCAAGAGAAGGTAGAAGAAG
CCAATGAAGGAGAGAACACCCGCTTGTTACACCCTGTGAGCCTGCATGGGATGGATGACCCGGAGAGAGA
AGTATTAGAGTGGAGGTTTGACAGCCGCCTAGCATTTCATCACATGGCCCGAGAGCTGCATCCGGACTGT
ACTGGGTCTCTCTGGTTAGACCAGATCTGAGCCTGGGAGCTCTCTGGCTAACTAGGGAACCCACTGCTTA
AGCCTCAATAAAGCTTGCCTTGAGTGCTTCAAGTAGTGTGTGCCCGTCTGTTGTGTGACTCTGGTAACTA
GAGATCCCTCAGACCCTTTTAGTCAGTGTGGAAAATCTCTAGCAGGGCCCGTTTAAACCCGCTGATCAGC
CTCGACTGTGCCTTCTAGTTGCCAGCCATCTGTTGTTTGCCCCTCCCCCGTGCCTTCCTTGACCCTGGAA
GGTGCCACTCCCACTGTCCTTTCCTAATAAAATGAGGAAATTGCATCGCATTGTCTGAGTAGGTGTCATT
CTATTCTGGGGGGTGGGGTGGGGCAGGACAGCAAGGGGGAGGATTGGGAAGACAATAGCAGGCATGCTGG
GGATGCGGTGGGCTCTATGGCTTCTGAGGCGGAAAGAACCAGCTGGGGCTCTAGGGGGTATCCCC
[124 nt withheld, positions 8886-9009]
C
[91 nt withheld, positions 9011-9101]
A
[49 nt withheld, positions 9103-9151]
CCTTTGACGTTGGAGTCCACGTTCTTT
[37 nt withheld, positions 9179-9215]
ACCCTATCTCGGTCTATTCTTTTGATTTATAAGGGATTTTGCCGATTTCGGCCTATTGGTTAAAAAATGA
GCTGATTTAACAAAAATTTAACGCGAATTAATTCTGTGGAATGTGTGTCAGTTAGGGTGTGGAAAGTCCC
CAGGCTCCCCAGCAGGCAGAAGTATGCAAAGCATGCATCTCAATTAGTCAGCAACCAGGTGTGGAAAGTC
CCCAGGCTCCCCAGCAGGCAGAAGTATGCAAAGCATGCATCTCAATTAGTCAGCAACCATAGTCCCGCCC
CTAACTCCGCCCATCCCGCCCCTAACTCCGCCCAGTTCCGCCCATTCTCCGCCCCATGGCTGACTAATTT
TTTTTATTTATGCAGAGGCCGAGGCCGCCTCTGCCTCTGAGCTATTCCAGAAGTAGTGAGGAGGCTTTTT
TGGAGGCCTAGGCTTTTGCAAAAAGCTCCCGGGAGCTTGTATATCCATTTTCGGATCTGATCAGCACGTG
TTGACAATTAATCATCGGCATAGTATATCGGCATAGTATAATACGACAAGGTGAGGAACTAAACCATGGC
CAAGTTGACCAGTGCCGTTCCGGTGCTCACCGCGCGCGACGTCGCCGGAGCGGTCGAGTTCTGGACCGAC
CGGCTCGGGTTCTCCCGGGACTTCGTGGAGGACGACTTCGCCGGTGTGGTCCGGGACGACGTGACCCTGT
TCATCAGCGCGGTCCAGGACCAGGTGGTGCCGGACAACACCCTGGCCTGGGTGTGGGTGCGCGGCCTGGA
CGAGCTGTACGCCGAGTGGTCGGAGGTCGTGTCCACGAACTTCCGGGACGCCTCCGGGCCGGCCATGACC
GAGATCGGCGAGCAGCCGTGGGGGCGGGAGTTCGCCCTGCGCGACCCGGCCGGCAACTGCGTGCACTTCG
TGGCCGAGGAGCAGGACTGACACGTGCTACGAGATTTCGATTCCACCGCCGCCTTCTATGAAAGGTTGGG
CTTCGGAATCGTTTTCCGGGACGCCGGCTGGATGATCCTCCAGCGCGGGGATCTCATGCTGGAGTTCTTC
GCCCACCCCAACTTGTTTATTGCAGCTTATAATGGTTACAAATAAAGCAATAGCATCACAAATTTCACAA
ATAAAGCATTTTTTTCACTGCATTCTAGTTGTGGTTTGTCCAAACTCATCAATGTATCTTATCATGTCTG
TATACCGTCGACCTCTAGCTAGAGCTTGGCGTAATCATGGTCATAGCTGTTTCCTGTGTGAAATTGTTAT
CCGCTCACAATTCCACACAACATACGAGCCGGAAGCATAAAGTGTAAAGCCTGGGGTGCCTAATGAGTGA
GCTAACTCACATTAATTGCGTTGCGCTCACTGCCCGCTTTCCAGTCGGGAAACCTGTCGTGCCAGCTGCA
TTAATGAATCGGCCAACGCGCGGGGAGAGGCGGTTTGCGTATTGGGCGCTCTTCCGCTTCCTCGCTCACT
GACTCGCTGCGCTCGGTCGTTCGGCTGCGGCGAGCGGTATCAGCTCACTCAAAGGCGGTAATACGGTTAT
CCACAGAATCAGGGGATAACGCAGGAAAGAACATGTGAGCAAAAGGCCAGCAAAAGGCCAGGAACCGTAA
AAAGG
Features (pLannotate 1.2.2; 36 found; start..end, strand, type, name):
     17..605     -  rep_origin     ori: high-copy-number ColE1/pMB1/pBR322/pUC origin of replication
    776..1636    -  CDS            AmpR: β-lactamase; bla; confers resistance to ampicillin, carbenicillin, and related antibiotics
   1637..1741    -  promoter       AmpR promoter: bla
   1800..1852    -  misc_feature   bom (fragment): basis of mobility region from pBR322
   2007..2386    +  enhancer       CMV enhancer: human cytomegalovirus immediate early enhancer
   2387..2586    +  promoter       CMV promoter: human cytomegalovirus (CMV) immediate early promoter
   2604..2784    +  LTR            5' LTR (truncated): truncated 5' long terminal repeat (LTR) from HIV-1
   2831..2956    +  misc_feature   HIV-1 Ψ: packaging signal of human immunodeficiency virus type 1
   2940..3303    +  CDS            HIV-1 gag (fragment): gag protein from human immunodeficiency virus 1; gag
   3449..3682    +  misc_feature   RRE: The Rev response element (RRE) of HIV-1 allows for Rev-dependent mRNA export from the nucleus to the cytoplasm.
   4059..4159    +  CDS            Rev (fragment): human immunodeficiency virus 1 (HIV-1) Rev protein; rev; enhances nuclear export of unspliced and incompletely spliced viral mRNAs
   4209..4326    +  misc_feature   cPPT/CTS: central polypurine tract and central termination sequence of HIV-1
   4391..5602    +  promoter       UbC promoter: human ubiquitin C promoter
   5613..5631    -  misc_feature   MCS (fragment): pUC18/19 multiple cloning site
   5682..5738    +  CDS            calmodulin-binding peptide: calmodulin-binding peptide from avian smooth muscle myosin light chain kinase
   5739..5762    +  CDS            Xpress™ tag: Xpress™ epitope tag, including an enterokinase recognition and cleavage site
   5769..6494    +  CDS            miniTurbo (fragment): N-terminally truncated mutant of the E. coli biotin ligase BioID engineered for improved catalytic efficiency (Branon et al., 2018)
   6519..6749    +  CDS            TurboID (fragment): mutant of the E. coli biotin ligase BioID engineered for improved catalytic efficiency (Branon et al., 2018)
   6756..7196    +  CDS            calmodulin: calcium-binding protein
   7267..7291    +  misc_feature   MCS (fragment): pBluescript multiple cloning site
   7291..7879    +  misc_feature   WPRE: woodchuck hepatitis virus posttranscriptional regulatory element
   7816..8397    +  CDS            nef (fragment): NEF_HV1H2 - Experimental evidence at protein level: Swiss-Prot protein existence level 1. Extracellular Nef protein targets CD4(+) T-lymphocytes for apoptosis by interacting with CXCR4 surface receptors. From Human immunodeficiency virus type 1 group M subtype B (isolate HXB2) (HIV-1).
   8404..8584    +  LTR            5' LTR (truncated): truncated 5' long terminal repeat (LTR) from HIV-1
   8616..8840    +  polyA_signal   bGH poly(A) signal: bovine growth hormone polyadenylation signal
   8844..8865    +  promoter       SV40 promoter (fragment): SV40 enhancer and early promoter
   8886..9314    +  rep_origin     f1 ori (sequence partly withheld): f1 bacteriophage origin of replication; arrow indicates direction of (+) strand synthesis
   9328..9657    +  promoter       SV40 promoter: SV40 enhancer and early promoter
   9705..9752    +  promoter       EM7 promoter: synthetic bacterial promoter&nbsp
   9771..10145   +  CDS            BleoR: antibiotic-binding protein; Sh ble from Streptoalloteichus hindustanus; confers resistance to bleomycin, phleomycin, and Zeocin™
  10155..10280   +  CDS            ble (fragment): BLE_KLEPN - Experimental evidence at protein level: Swiss-Prot protein existence level 1. Binding protein with a strong affinity to the bleomycin family of antibiotics. Binds to CL990; an antimitotic-antibiotic compound. From Klebsiella pneumoniae.
  10275..10396   +  polyA_signal   SV40 poly(A) signal: SV40 polyadenylation signal
  10467..10489   -  protein_bind   lac operator (fragment): The lac repressor binds to the lac operator to inhibit transcription in E. coli. This inhibition can be relieved by adding lactose or isopropyl-β-D-thiogalactopyranoside (IPTG). lac repressor encoded by lacI
  10493..10523   -  promoter       lac promoter: promoter for the E. coli lac operon
  10538..10559   -  protein_bind   CAP binding site: CAP binding activates transcription in the presence of cAMP. E. coli catabolite activator protein
  10572..10664   -  CDS            lacI (fragment): lac repressor; lacI; The lac repressor binds to the lac operator to inhibit transcription in E. coli. This inhibition can be relieved by adding lactose or isopropyl-β-D-thiogalactopyranoside (IPTG).
  10666..10799   -  rep_origin     RSF ori (fragment): Plasmids containing the RSF 1030 origin of replication can be propagated in E. coli cells that contain additional plasmids with compatible origins.
