[The description below was written by a language model from this plasmid's Addgene catalogue record and pLannotate feature annotations shown in this document.]
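Description:
pNTI819 is a lentiviral transfer and mammalian expression plasmid built on the FUGW backbone, about 10.8 kb in total, carrying the synthetic calcium-dependent proximity labeling enzyme Cal-ID. It replicates in E. coli from a high-copy ColE1/pUC-type origin and is selected with ampicillin through the β-lactamase gene. The backbone also carries an f1 origin and an SV40/EM7-driven bleomycin/Zeocin resistance cassette located outside the viral genome. The viral portion follows a third-generation layout. A CMV enhancer/promoter replaces the U3 region upstream of a truncated HIV-1 5' LTR to drive genomic RNA synthesis in packaging cells. This is followed by the Ψ packaging signal with a gag fragment, the Rev response element for Rev-dependent nuclear export, and the cPPT/CTS element that aids nuclear import of the reverse-transcribed genome. A WPRE sits downstream of the insert to boost transcript expression, followed by a truncated 3' LTR and a bGH polyadenylation signal.

The payload is expressed from the human ubiquitin C promoter. According to the feature table, the roughly 1.6 kb open reading frame begins with a calmodulin-binding peptide from smooth muscle myosin light chain kinase. Two segments matching the engineered biotin ligases miniTurbo and TurboID follow, and the frame ends with calmodulin. This arrangement suggests a rearranged ligase flanked by a calcium-sensing pair, so that calcium-triggered binding of calmodulin to its peptide would control biotinylation activity. The catalogue lists a C-terminal V5 tag for detection, although the annotation does not mark it as a separate feature. The construct is intended for transfection or lentiviral delivery, allowing calcium signaling in mammalian cells to be recorded as biotinylation of nearby proteins.
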