Addgene plasmid #216628: pNTI819
Purpose: Cal-ID (V5) for mammalian expression and lentivirus production
Depositing lab: Nicholas Ingolia. Depositing organization: University of California, Berkeley. Publication: Molecular recording of calcium signals via calcium-dependent proximity labeling. Kim JW, Yong AJH, Aisenberg EE, Lobel JH, Wang W, Dawson TM, Dawson VL, Gao R, Jan YN, Bateup HS, Ingolia NT. Nat Chem Biol. 2024 Jul;20(7):894-905. doi: 10.1038/s41589-024-01603-7. Epub 2024 Apr 24. PubMed 38658655.
Backbone
  Vector backbone: FUGW
  Backbone size w/o insert (bp): 9225
  Total vector size (bp): 10830
  Vector type: Mammalian Expression, Lentiviral
Growth in bacteria
  Bacterial resistance: Ampicillin, 100 μg/mL
  Growth temperature: 30°C
  Growth strain: NEB Stable
  Copy number: Unknown
Gene/Insert
  Gene/Insert name: Cal-ID
  Species: Synthetic
  Insert size (bp): 1605
  Tag / fusion protein: V5 (C terminal on insert)
Terms and licenses: Academic/Nonprofit Terms; Industry Terms: Not Available to Industry
How to cite: pNTI819 was a gift from Nicholas Ingolia (Addgene plasmid # 216628 ; http://n2t.net/addgene:216628 ; RRID:Addgene_216628)
